>Addgene plasmid #127579 | FRP2374 | addgene full sequence | sequence record 252227 | Addgene NGS Result
GTAAAACGACGGCCAGTGAATTGTAATACGACTCACTATAGGGCGAATTGGAGAAACAGAATAATATATA
AACCTGTATAATATAACCTTGAAGACTATATTTCTTTTCGCGGCCGCCTATAGGGCGAATTGGAGCTCCA
CCGCGGTGGCTCTAGAAGTCGAACAAGAAGCAGGCAAAGTTTAGAGCACTGCCCCTCCGCACTCAAAAAA
GAAAAAACTAGGAGGAAAATAAAATTCTCAACCACACAAACACATAAACACATACAAATACAAATACAAG
CTTATTTACTTGACATCGCGCGATCTTCCACTATTCAGCGCCGTCCGCCCTCTCTCGTGTTTTTTGTTTA
CGCGACAACTATGCGAAATCCGGAGCAACGGGCAACCGTTTGGGGAAAGACCACACCCACGCGCGATCGC
CATGGCAACGAGGTCGCACACGCCCCACACCCAGACCTCCCTGCGAGCGGGCATGGGTACAATGTCCCCG
TTGCCACAGAGACCACTTCGTAGCACAGCGCAGAGCGTAGCGTGTTGTTGCTGCTGACAAAAGAAAATTT
TTCTTAGCAAAGCAAAGGAGGGGAAGCACGGGCAGATAGCACCGTACCATACCCTTGGAAACTCGAAATG
AACGAAGCAGGAAATGAGAGAATGAGAGTTTTGTAGGTATATATAGCGGTAGTGTTTGCGCGTTACCATC
ATCTTCTGGATCTATCTATTGTTCTTTTCCTCATCACTTTCCCCTTTTTCGCTCTTCTTCTTGTCTTTTA
TTTCTTTCTTTTTTTTAATTGTTCCCTCGATTGGCTATCTACCAAAGAATCCAAACTTAATACACGTATT
TATTTGTCCAATTACCGGATCCCCCGGGCTGCAGGAATTCATGTCCAGATTAGATAAAAGTAAAGTGATT
AACAGCGCATTAGAGCTGCTTAATGAGGTCGGAATCGAAGGTTTAACAACCCGTAAACTCGCCCAGAAGC
TAGGTGTAGAGCAGCCTACATTGTATTGGCATGTAAAAAATAAGCGGGCTTTGCTCGACGCCTTAGCCAT
TGAGATGTTAGATAGGCACCATACTCACTTTTGCCCTTTAGAAGGGGAAAGCTGGCAAGATTTTTTACGT
AATAACGCTAAAAGTTTTAGATGTGCTTTACTAAGTCATCGCGATGGAGCAAAAGTACATTTAGGTACAC
GGCCTACAGAAAAACAGTATGAAACTCTCGAAAATCAATTAGCCTTTTTATGCCAACAAGGTTTTTCACT
AGAGAATGCATTATATGCACTCAGCGCTGTGGGGCATTTTACTTTAGGTTGCGTATTGGAAGATCAAGAG
CATCAAGTCGCTAAAGAAGAAAGGGAAACACCTACTACTGATAGTATGCCGCCATTATTACGACAAGCTA
TCGAATTATTTGATCACCAAGGTGCAGAGCCAGCCTTCTTATTCGGCCTTGAATTGATCATTTGCGGATT
AGAAAAACAACTTAAATGTGAAAGTGCCCCCAAGAAAAAGAGAAAGGTGGCAGAAGCCGCCGCAAAGGAA
GCGGCAGCAAAAGAGGCTGCGGCCAAGGAAGCTGCTGCCAAGGCGCTAGAAGCAGAGGCGGCCGCAAAGG
AGGCGGCCGCGAAGGAAGCGGCTGCGAAGGAGGCAGCGGCAAAGGCGATGACTGCCAGCGTTTCGAATAC
GCAGAATAAGCTGAATGAGCTTCTCGATGCCATCAGACAGGAGTTTCTCCAAGTCTCACAAGAGGCAAAT
ACCTACCGTCTTCAAAACCAAAAGGATTACGATTTCAAAATGAACCAGCAGCTGGCTGAGATGCAGCAGA
TAAGAAACACCGTCTACGAACTGGAACTAACTCACAGGAAAATGAAGGACGCGTACGAAGAAGAGATCAA
GCACTTGAAACTAGGGCTGGAGCAAAGAGACCATCAAATTGCATCTTTGACCGTCCAGCAACAGCGGCAA
CAGCAACAGCAGCAACAGGTCCAGCAGCATTTACAACAGCAACAGCAGCAGCTAGCCGCTGCATCTGCAT
CTGTTCCAGTTGCGCAACAACCACCGGCTACTACTTCGGCCACCGCCACTCCAGCAGCAAACACAACTAC
TGGTTCGCCATCGGCCTTCCCAGTACAAGCTAGCCGTCCTAATCTGGTTGGCTCACAGTTGCCTACCACC
ACTTTGCCTGTGGTGTCCTCAAACGCCCAACAACAACTACCACAACAGCAACTGCAACAGCAGCAACTTC
AACAACAGCAACCACCTCCCCAGGTTTCCGTGGCACCATTGAGTAACACAGCCATCAACGGATCTCCTAC
TTCTAAAGAGACCACTACTTTACCCTCTGTCAAGGCACCTGAATCTACGTTGAAAGAAACTGAACCGGAA
AATAATAATACCTCGAAGATAAATGACACCGGATCCGCCACCACGGCCACCACTACCACCGCAACTGAAA
CTGAAATCAAACCTAAGGAGGAAGACGCCACCCCGGCTAGTTTGCACCAGGATCACTACTTAGTCCCTTA
TAATCAAAGAGCAAACCACTCTAAACCTATCCCACCTTTCCTTTTGGATCTAGATTCCCAGTCTGTTCCC
GATGCTCTGAAGAAGCAAACAAATGATTATTATATTTTATACAACCCGGCACTACCAAGAGAAATTGACG
TTGAGTTACACAAATCTTTGGATCATACTTCAGTTGTTTGTTGCGTGAAGTTCAGTAACGATGGTGAATA
CTTAGCCACAGGCTGCAACAAAACTACTCAAGTGTATCGCGTTTCAGATGGTTCTCTGGTGGCCCGTCTA
TCTGACGATTCTGCTGCCAATAACCATCGAAATTCGATCACTGAAAATAACACCACCACGTCCACGGATA
ACAATACAATGACAACCACTACTACCACCACAATTACTACCACAGCGATGACTTCGGCAGCAGAATTGGC
AAAAGATGTGGAAAACCTGAACACTTCGTCTTCCCCATCATCCGACTTGTATATCCGTTCAGTGTGTTTT
TCTCCAGATGGGAAATTTTTGGCAACAGGTGCTGAAGACAGACTGATTAGAATTTGGGATATTGAAAATA
GAAAGATTGTTATGATTCTTCAAGGCCACGAACAAGATATTTATTCATTGGACTACTTTCCCTCAGGTGA
CAAATTAGTCTCCGGTTCTGGTGACCGTACCGTTCGTATTTGGGACTTACGTACAGGCCAGTGTTCATTG
ACTTTATCCATTGAAGATGGTGTTACCACCGTCGCTGTATCACCAGGTGATGGTAAATACATCGCTGCTG
GTTCTCTAGATCGTGCTGTGAGAGTTTGGGATTCCGAGACCGGATTCTTGGTGGAAAGACTAGATTCGGA
AAACGAATCCGGTACAGGCCACAAGGACTCTGTTTATAGCGTTGTCTTCACTAGAGATGGACAAAGCGTT
GTATCCGGCTCATTAGATAGATCTGTTAAGCTCTGGAATTTGCAGAATGCAAACAACAAGAGCGATTCGA
AAACTCCAAATTCCGGCACTTGTGAAGTTACGTATATCGGGCATAAAGACTTTGTATTGTCCGTGGCCAC
CACACAAAATGATGAGTACATCTTGTCCGGTTCCAAAGATCGTGGTGTCCTGTTTTGGGATAAGAAATCC
GGCAATCCGTTATTGATGTTGCAAGGTCATAGGAATTCAGTTATATCTGTGGCTGTGGCAAACGGGTCTC
CGCTGGGTCCAGAATATAACGTTTTTGCTACTGGTAGCGGTGATTGTAAAGCAAGGATTTGGAAGTATAA
AAAAATAGCGCCAAATTAACTCGAGACAGGCCCCTTTTCCTTTGTCTATATCATGTAATTAGTTATGTCA
CGCTTACATTCACGCCCTCCTCCCACATCCGCTCTAACCGAAAAGGAAGGAGTTAGACAACCTGAAGTCT
AGGTCCCTATTTATTTTTTTTAATAGTTATGTTAGTATTAAGAACGTTATTTATATTTCAAATTTTTCTT
TTTTTTCTGTACAAACGCGTGTACGCATGTAACATTATACTGAAAACCTTGCTTGAGAAGGTTTTGGGAC
GCTCGAAGGCTTTAATTTGCAAGGTTCGCAGTTTACACTCTCATCGTCGCTCTCATCATCGCTTCCGTTG
TTGTTTTCCTTAGTAGCGTCTGCTTTCTAGACAGTTCGAGTTTATCATTATCAATACTGCCATTTCAAAG
AATACGTAAATAATTAATAGTAGTGATTTTCCTAACTTTATTTAGTCAAAAAATTAGCCTCTATCATTGA
TAGAGTGTCTGGGTGATCTATCATTGATAGAGCATCCACTAATTTTAATTCTGCTGTAACCCGTACATGC
CCAAAATAGGGGGCGGGTTACACAGAATCTATCATTGATAGAGTGTCTGGGTGATCTATCATTGATAGAG
CATCCACTAAATATAATGGAGCTCTATCATTGATAGAGCATCCACTAAAAAAAAGAATCCCAGCACCAAA
ATATTGTTTTCTTCACCAACCATCAGTTCATAGGTCCATTCTCTTAGCGCAACTACAGAGAACAGGGGCA
CAAACAGGCAAAAAACGGGCACAACCTCAATGGAGTGATGCAACCTGCCTGGAGTAAATGATGACACAAG
GCAATTGACCCACGCATGTATCTATCTCATTTTCTTACACCTTCTATTACCTTCTGCTCTCTCTGATTTG
GAAAAAGCTGAAAAAAAAGGTTGAAACCAGTTCCCTGAAATTATTCCCCTATCTATCATTGATAGATATA
AATATCTATCATTGATAGAGTAATTCTGTAAATCTATTTCTTAAACTTCTTAAATTCTACTTTTATAGTT
AGTCTTTTTTTTAGTTTTAAAACACCAAGAACTTAGTTTCGAATAAACACACATAAACAAACAAAATGTC
CAGGTTGGACAAGTCCAAGGTTATTAACTCTGCCTTGGAGTTGTTGAACGAAGTTGGTATTGAAGGTTTG
ACCACTAGAAAGTTGGCTCAAAAATTGGGTGTTGAACAACCTACCTTGTACTGGCATGTTAAGAACAAAA
GAGCTTTGTTGGACGCTTTGGCCATTGAAATGTTGGATAGACATCATACCCATTTCTGTCCATTGGAAGG
TGAATCATGGCAAGATTTCTTGAGAAACAACGCCAAGTCTTTCAGATGTGCTTTGTTGTCTCATAGAGAT
GGTGCTAAAGTTCACTTGGGTACTAGACCAACTGAAAAGCAATACGAAACTTTGGAAAACCAGTTGGCTT
TCTTGTGTCAACAAGGTTTCTCTTTAGAAAACGCCTTGTATGCTTTGTCTGCTGTTGGTCATTTTACCTT
GGGTTGTGTTTTGGAAGATCAAGAACATCAAGTCGCCAAAGAAGAAAGGGAAACTCCAACTACTGATTCT
ATGCCACCATTATTGAGACAAGCCATTGAGTTGTTTGATCATCAAGGTGCTGAACCAGCTTTTTTGTTTG
GTTTGGAATTGATCATCTGCGGTTTGGAGAAACAATTGAAGTGTGAATCTGCCCCTAAGAAGAAGAGAAA
GGTTTGAATTAGTTATGTCACGCTTACATTCACGCCCTCCCCCCACATCCGCTCTAACCGAAAAGGAAGG
AGTTAGACAACCTGAAGTCTAGGTCCCTATTTATTTTTTTATAGTTATGTTAGTATTAAGAACGTTATTT
ATATTTCAAATTTTTCTTTTTTTTCTGTACAGACGCGTGTACGCATGTAACATTATACTGAAAACCTTGC
TTGAGAAGGTTTTGGGACGCTCGAAGGCTTTAATTTGGGCCGTATTTACAGATAACGATGTCGTTATTAT
ATATATATATATATATTGTCACTTGTACCCAGCTTTTGTTCCCTTTAGTGAGGGTTAATTTCGAGCTTGG
CGTAATCATGGTCATAGCTGTTTCCTGTGTGAAATTGTTATCCGCTCACAACAGCTGTCAGATATAGTCG
GATTGCCCTTTTAAGCAATCAATAGTGTTTTATTTGCAACAATGTCGTCATAGTTTAATATGTCCTATAA
GATGTTAACTTGCTCAACATTCAACAAAGTTTGGTCTCTTGGCCCAGTTGGTTAAGGCACCGTGCTAATA
ACGCGGGGATCAGCGGTTCGATCCCGCTAGAGACCATTTATTTTTAAATTCGACCGTCTGACAGACGGTG
CACTTATTACTTAATTTTTTTTTTTTTTTAATCCTCGTTAAACTGAGTACATAATCAGCAACAATATAAT
ATAAAAGTTTTGCTTTTTTATGTACGTACAATAGGGGTACTTAAATAAATAAATAAACAATAAAACAATC
AATAAATAAATAATATACGATCATAAATTACGAGATATATTTCATAGTCTTGACTTCTCCAGCCGAACGT
CATTAAATTTAAGGCAGAAAAGATAAACAAGGGCGCGCCAGAGCCTGCAGGCATTAATGAATCGGCCAAC
GCGCGGGGAGAGGCGGTTTGCGTATTGGGCGCTCTTCCGCTTCCTCGCTCACTGACTCGCTGCGCTCGGT
CGTTCGGCTGCGGCGAGCGGTATCAGCTCACTCAAAGGCGGTAATACGGTTATCCACAGAATCAGGGGAT
AACGCAGGAAAGAACATGTGAGCAAAAGGCCAGCAAAAGGCCAGGAACCGTAAAAAGGCCGCGTTGCTGG
CGTTTTTCCATAGGCTCCGCCCCCCTGACGAGCATCACAAAAATCGACGCTCAAGTCAGAGGTGGCGAAA
CCCGACAGGACTATAAAGATACCAGGCGTTTCCCCCTGGAAGCTCCCTCGTGCGCTCTCCTGTTCCGACC
CTGCCGCTTACCGGATACCTGTCCGCCTTTCTCCCTTCGGGAAGCGTGGCGCTTTCTCATAGCTCACGCT
GTAGGTATCTCAGTTCGGTGTAGGTCGTTCGCTCCAAGCTGGGCTGTGTGCACGAACCCCCCGTTCAGCC
CGACCGCTGCGCCTTATCCGGTAACTATCGTCTTGAGTCCAACCCGGTAAGACACGACTTATCGCCACTG
GCAGCAGCCACTGGTAACAGGATTAGCAGAGCGAGGTATGTAGGCGGTGCTACAGAGTTCTTGAAGTGGT
GGCCTAACTACGGCTACACTAGAAGAACAGTATTTGGTATCTGCGCTCTGCTGAAGCCAGTTACCTTCGG
AAAAAGAGTTGGTAGCTCTTGATCCGGCAAACAAACCACCGCTGGTAGCGGTGGTTTTTTTGTTTGCAAG
CAGCAGATTACGCGCAGAAAAAAAGGATCTCAAGAAGATCCTTTGATCTTTTGTTTAAACCTACGGGGTC
TGACGCTCAGTGGAACGAAAACTCACGTTAAGGGATTTTGGTCATGAGATTATCAAAAAGGATCTTCACC
TAGATCCTTTTAAATTAAAAATGAAGTTTTAAATCAATCTAAAGTATATATGAGTAAACTTGGTCTGACA
GTTACCAATGCTTAATCAGTGAGGCACCTATCTCAGCGATCTGTCTATTTCGTTCATCCATAGTTGCCTG
ACTCCCCGTCGTGTAGATAACTACGATACGGGAGGGCTTACCATCTGGCCCCAGTGCTGCAATGATACCG
CGAGACCCACGCTCACCGGCTCCAGATTTATCAGCAATAAACCAGCCAGCCGGAAGGGCCGAGCGCAGAA
GTGGTCCTGCAACTTTATCCGCCTCCATCCAGTCTATTAATTGTTGCCGGGAAGCTAGAGTAAGTAGTTC
GCCAGTTAATAGTTTGCGCAACGTTGTTGCCATTGCTACAGGCATCGTGGTGTCACGCTCGTCGTTTGGT
ATGGCTTCATTCAGCTCCGGTTCCCAACGATCAAGGCGAGTTACATGATCCCCCATGTTGTGCAAAAAAG
CGGTTAGCTCCTTCGGTCCTCCGATGGTTGTCAGAAGTAAGTTGGCCGCAGTGTTATCACTCATGGTTAT
GGCAGCACTGCATAATTCTCTTACTGTCATGCCATCCGTAAGATGCTTTTCTGTGACTGGTGAGTACTCA
ACCAAGTCATTCTGAGAATAGTGTATGCGGCGACCGAGTTGCTCTTGCCCGGCGTCAATACGGGATAATA
CCGCGCCACATAGCAGAACTTTAAAAGTGCTCATCATTGGAAAACGTTCTTCGGGGCGAAAACTCTCAAG
GATCTTACCGCTGTTGAGATCCAGTTCGATGTAACCCACTCGTGCACCCAACTGATCTTCAGCATCTTTT
ACTTTCACCAGCGTTTCTGGGTGAGCAAAAACAGGAAGGCAAAATGCCGCAAAAAAGGGAATAAGGGCGA
CACGGAAATGTTGAATACTCATACTCTTCCTTTTTCAATATTATTGAAGCATTTATCAGGGTTATTGTCT
CATGAGCGGATACATATTTGAATGTATTTAGAAAAATAAACAAATAGGGGTTCCGCGCACATTTCCCCGA
AAAGTGCCACCTGACGTCGAAAGAACGCGGCATTAGCAACATTTGCGAAGCGAACGATTTTGCGAACTGC
TATTAATTAAACACACACCATACCTTCCCATATGTCCTGGCGCGCCCTTAGCTCTCATTATTTTTTGCTT
TTTCTCTTGAGGTCACATGATCGCAAAATGGCAAATGGCACGTGAAGCTGTCGATATTGGGGAACTGTGG
TGGTTGGCAAATGACTAATTAAGTTAGTCAAGGCGCCATCCTCATGAAAACTGTGTAACATAATAACCGA
AGTGTCGAAAAGGTGGCACCTTGTCCAATTGAACACGCTCGATGAAAAAAATAAGATATATATAAGGTTA
AGTAAAGCGTCTGTTAGAAAGGAAGTTTTTCCTTTTTCTTGCTCTCTTGTCTTTTCATCTACTATTTCCT
TCGTGTAATACAGGGTCGTCAGATACATAGATACAATTCTATTACCCCCATCCATACAATGCCATCTCAT
TTCGATACTGTTCAACTACACGCCGGTCAAGAGAACCCTGGTGACAATGCTCACAGATCCAGAGCTGTAC
CAATTTACGCCACCACTTCTTATGTTTTCGAAAACTCTAAGCATGGTTCGCAATTGTTTGGTTTAGAAGT
TCCAGGTTACGTCTATTCCCGTTTCCAAAACCCAACCAGTAATGTTTTGGAAGAAAGAATTGCTGCTTTA
GAAGGTGGTGCTGCTGCTTTGGCTGTTTCCTCCGGTCAAGCCGCTCAAACCCTTGCCATCCAAGGTTTGG
CACACACTGGTGACAACATCGTTTCCACTTCTTACTTATACGGTGGTACTTATAACCAGTTCAAAATCTC
GTTCAAAAGATTTGGTATCGAGGCTAGATTTGTTGAAGGTGACAATCCAGAAGAATTTGAAAAGGTCTTT
GATGAAAGAACCAAGGCTGTTTATTTGGAAACCATTGGTAATCCAAAGTACAATGTTCCGGATTTTGAAA
AAATTGTTGCAATTGCTCACAAACACGGTATTCCAGTTGTCGTTGACAACACATTTGGTGCCGGTGGTTA
CTTCTGTCAGCCAATTAAATACGGTGCTGATATTGTAACACATTCTGCTACCAAATGGATTGGTGGTCAT
GGTACTACTATCGGTGGTATTATTGTTGACTCTGGTAAGTTCCCATGGAAGGACTACCCAGAAAAGTTCC
CTCAATTCTCTCAACCTGCCGAAGGTTATCACGGTACTATCTACAATGAAGCCTACGGTAACTTGGCATA
CATCGTTCATGTTAGAACTGAACTATTAAGAGATTTGGGTCCATTGATGAACCCATTTGCCTCTTTCTTG
CTACTACAAGGTGTTGAAACATTATCTTTGAGAGCTGAAAGACACGGTGAAAATGCATTGAAGTTAGCCA
AATGGTTAGAACAATCCCCATACGTATCTTGGGTTTCATACCCTGGTTTAGCATCTCATTCTCATCATGA
AAATGCTAAGAAGTATCTATCTAACGGTTTCGGTGGTGTCTTATCTTTCGGTGTAAAAGACTTACCAAAT
GCCGACAAGGAAACTGACCCATTCAAACTTTCTGGTGCTCAAGTTGTTGACAATTTAAAGCTAGCCTCTA
ACTTGGCCAATGTTGGTGATGCCAAGACCTTAGTCATTGCTCCATACTTCACTACCCACAAACAATTAAA
TGACAAAGAAAAGTTGGCATCTGGTGTTACCAAGGACTTAATTCGTGTCTCTGTTGGTATCGAATTTATT
GATGACATTATTGCAGACTTCCAGCAATCTTTTGAAACTGTTTTCGCTGGCCAAAAACCATGAGTGTGCG
TAATGAGTTGTAAAATTATGTATAAACCTACTTTCTCTCACAAGTACTATACTTTTATAAAACGAACTTT
ATTGAAATGAATATCCTTTTTTTCCCTTGTTACATGTCGTGACTCGTACTTTGAACCTAAATTGTTCTAA
CATCAAAGAACAGTGTTAATTCGCAGTCGAGAAGAAAAATATGGTGAACAAGACTCATCTACTTCATGAG
ACTACTTTACGCCTCCTATAAAGCTGTCACACTGGATAAATTTATTGTAGGACCAAGTTACAAAAGAGGA
TGATGGAGGTTTCTTTACAATAAAGAAGCACATGTGTGTTAACGTTTTTAGTATTTGCTTGTTATGTAAA
TCAGGAAAACTTCGCGGGATTTGGTTGGATGCTACTTTCCATACAATAAATATTATAGATCAAAAAAGCC
AAATTACAAGTAAAGATTAGTAAAGCTGTTGCAATTCCATCGTTGATAAAAATGTTAGTTATTAAATATA
AAAGTCAGAATAGGTGAACTTGGATTTAATTGTTGGCATTTCGTTGCTGCTAGAGGCCATAATATTAGAT
AGCCAGGACATACTAGGTCTCCTCGTGGTATAGGAATCCATAAAATGGAATTGGTGACGATCGGATGTGC
TGCAAGGCGATTAAGTTGGGTAACGCCAGGGTTTTCCCAGTCACGACGTT
Features (pLannotate 1.2.2; 23 found; start..end, strand, type, name):
     24..42      +  promoter       T7 promoter: promoter for bacteriophage T7 RNA polymerase
    133..150     +  misc_feature   MCS (fragment): pBluescript multiple cloning site
    289..702     -  CDS            YJC7_YEAST: Protein predicted: Swiss-Prot protein existence level 4. From Saccharomyces cerevisiae (strain ATCC 204508 / S288c) (Baker's yeast).
    857..880     +  misc_feature   MCS (fragment): pBluescript multiple cloning site
    881..1496    +  CDS            TetR (fragment): tetracycline repressor TetR; tetR from transposon Tn10; TetR binds to the tetracycline operator tetO to inhibit transcription. This inhibition can be relieved by adding tetracycline or doxycycline.
   1661..3796    +  CDS            TUP1: TUP1_YEAST - Also known as AAR1, AER2, AMM1, CYC9, FLK1, SFL2, UMR7. Experimental evidence at protein level: Swiss-Prot protein existence level 1. Acts as component of the CYC8-TUP1 corepressor complex which is involved in the repression of many genes in a wide variety of physiological processes including heme-regulated and catabolite repressed genes. May also be involved in the derepression of at least some target genes. The complex is recruited to target genes by interaction with DNA-bound transcriptional repressors, like MATALPHA2, MIG1, RFX1 and SKO1. The complex recruits histone deacetyla
   3831..4080    +  terminator     CYC1 terminator: S. cerevisiae CYC1; transcription terminator for CYC1
   4175..4260    +  promoter       GAP promoter (fragment): S. cerevisiae TDH3; promoter for glyceraldehyde-3-phosphate dehydrogenase
   4259..4276    +  protein_bind   tet operator (fragment): bacterial operator O1 for the tetR and tetA genes tetracycline repressor TetR
   4780..4895    +  promoter       GAP promoter (fragment): S. cerevisiae TDH3; promoter for glyceraldehyde-3-phosphate dehydrogenase
   4896..5510    +  CDS            tetR: TETR2_ECOLX - Experimental evidence at protein level: Swiss-Prot protein existence level 1. TetR is the repressor of the tetracycline resistance element; its N-terminal region forms a helix-turn-helix structure and binds DNA. Binding of tetracycline to TetR reduces the repressor affinity for the tetracycline resistance gene (tetA) promoter operator sites. From Escherichia coli.
   5577..5766    +  terminator     CYC1 terminator: S. cerevisiae CYC1; transcription terminator for CYC1
   5811..5828    -  promoter       LEU2 promoter (fragment): S. cerevisiae LEU2
   5852..5870    -  promoter       T3 promoter: promoter for bacteriophage T3 RNA polymerase
   5913..5931    -  protein_bind   lac operator (fragment): The lac repressor binds to the lac operator to inhibit transcription in E. coli. This inhibition can be relieved by adding lactose or isopropyl-β-D-thiogalactopyranoside (IPTG). lac repressor encoded by lacI
   6053..6127    -  CDS            YNB7_YEAST (fragment): Protein uncertain: Swiss-Prot protein existence level 5. From Saccharomyces cerevisiae (strain ATCC 204508 / S288c) (Baker's yeast).
   6421..6472    -  CDS            lacI (fragment): lac repressor; lacI; The lac repressor binds to the lac operator to inhibit transcription in E. coli. This inhibition can be relieved by adding lactose or isopropyl-β-D-thiogalactopyranoside (IPTG).
   6655..7243    -  rep_origin     ori: high-copy-number ColE1/pMB1/pBR322/pUC origin of replication
   7422..8282    -  CDS            AmpR: β-lactamase; bla; confers resistance to ampicillin, carbenicillin, and related antibiotics
   8283..8387    -  promoter       AmpR promoter: bla
   8528..8878    +  promoter       MET17 promoter: S. cerevisiae MET17; expression is repressed by methionine; MET15; MET25
   8879..10210   +  CDS            MET17: CYSD_YEAST - Also known as MET15 From Saccharomyces cerevisiae (strain ATCC 204508 / S288c) (Baker's yeast).
  10843..21      -  CDS            lacZα (fragment) (across the origin): LacZα fragment of β-galactosidase; lacZ fragment
