[The description below was written by a language model from this plasmid's Addgene catalogue record and pLannotate feature annotations shown in this document.]
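Description:
FRP2374 is a yeast–E. coli shuttle plasmid of about 10.9 kb built on the pRG201 backbone. It serves as the repressor plasmid for WTC 846, a tetracycline-responsive transcriptional controller for Saccharomyces cerevisiae. In bacteria it is maintained through a ColE1/pUC-type origin and the AmpR β-lactamase gene, although the catalogue entry lists it as low copy. In yeast, selection relies on MET15 (annotated as MET17), which is present with its own promoter and complements methionine auxotrophy. No yeast replication origin (2μ or CEN/ARS) appears in the feature table, and the record does not state whether the plasmid integrates into the genome or how it is otherwise maintained in yeast.

The roughly 5.6 kb synthetic insert holds two repressor expression units arranged in tandem, each ending in a CYC1 terminator. According to the insert name, the first uses the RNR2 promoter to drive a fusion of Tn10 TetR, a nuclear localisation signal and the yeast corepressor Tup1. The promoter itself is not annotated as such; the region upstream of TetR is matched only to a predicted yeast ORF. Tup1 is part of the Cyc8–Tup1 complex that recruits chromatin-modifying activities, so this fusion should actively silence promoters carrying tetO sites. The second unit expresses TetR-NLS from PtetO7.1, which the annotation shows as TDH3 (GAP) promoter fragments interrupted by tet operator sequence. TetR therefore represses its own synthesis, forming a negative autoregulatory loop. Tetracycline-class inducers release TetR from tetO. Together, the autorepressing TetR and the TetR-Tup1 fusion are intended to give adjustable, low-variation control of a tetO-regulated target gene, with tight repression in the absence of inducer.
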