Addgene plasmid #127579: FRP2374
Purpose: Repressor plasmid for WTC 846. Encodes TetR and TetR-Tup1, Met15 selection marker
Depositing lab: Joerg Stelling. Depositing organization: ETH Zurich (Swiss Federal Institute of Technology). Publication: A precisely adjustable, variation-suppressed eukaryotic transcriptional controller to enable genetic discovery. Azizoglu A, Brent R, Rudolf F. Elife. 2021 Aug 3;10. pii: 69549. doi: 10.7554/eLife.69549. PubMed 34342575.
Backbone
  Vector backbone: pRG201
  Backbone size w/o insert (bp): 5279
  Total vector size (bp): 10900
  Vector type: Yeast Expression, Synthetic Biology ; Shuttle Vector
  Selectable markers: MET15
Growth in bacteria
  Bacterial resistance: Ampicillin, 100 μg/mL
  Growth temperature: 37°C
  Growth strain: DH5alpha
  Copy number: Low Copy
Gene/Insert
  Gene/Insert name: PRnr2_TetR-NLS-TUP1_tCyc1_PtetO7.1_TetR-NLS_tCyc1
  Species: Synthetic
  Insert size (bp): 5621
Terms and licenses: Academic/Nonprofit Terms; Industry Terms: Not Available to Industry
Depositor comments: For additional information, please also refer to Azizoğlu et al. (2023) "Autorepression-Based Conditional Gene Expression System in Yeast for Variation-Suppressed Control of Protein Dosage" Curr Protoc. https://doi.org/10.1002/cpz1.647.
How to cite: FRP2374 was a gift from Joerg Stelling (Addgene plasmid # 127579 ; http://n2t.net/addgene:127579 ; RRID:Addgene_127579)
